Addgene plasmid #25139: SPS
Purpose: Bacterial expression for structure determination; may not be full ORF
Depositing lab: Cheryl Arrowsmith. Depositing organization: University of Toronto.
Backbone
  Vector backbone: pET28-MHL
  Backbone manufacturer: SGC
  Backbone size w/o insert (bp): 7325
  Vector type: Bacterial Expression
Growth in bacteria
  Bacterial resistance: Kanamycin, 50 μg/mL
  Growth temperature: 37°C
  Growth strain: DH5alpha
  Copy number: Low Copy
Gene/Insert
  Gene/Insert name: sps.052.122 (alt names: PDB: 2Q2F; selenoprotein S)
  Species: H. sapiens (human)
  Insert size (bp): 213
  Entrez Gene: SELENOS (a.k.a. AD-015, ADO15, SBBI8, SELS, SEPS1, VIMP)
  Tag / fusion protein: His (N terminal on insert)
  Cloning method: Restriction Enzyme
  Sequencing primers: 5′ T7; 3′ T7-term
Terms and licenses: Academic/Nonprofit Terms; Industry Terms: Not Available to Industry
Depositor comments: PDB: 2Q2F. http://www.thesgc.org/structures/2Q2F/ .
How to cite: SPS was a gift from Cheryl Arrowsmith (Addgene plasmid # 25139 ; http://n2t.net/addgene:25139 ; RRID:Addgene_25139)
