[The description below was written by a language model from this plasmid's Addgene catalogue record.]
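Description:
SPS is a bacterial expression plasmid built on the pET28-MHL backbone, a pET28-derived vector from a structural genomics programme, and carries a fragment of human selenoprotein S (SELENOS, also known as SELS, SEPS1 or VIMP). It is selected with kanamycin and is recorded as low copy; the cloning strain listed is DH5alpha. The record gives a backbone size of 7325 bp without the insert. No feature table is provided, so the origin of replication and the exact regulatory elements are not itemised. However, the listed sequencing primers (T7 forward and T7 terminator) are consistent with the usual pET arrangement, in which the insert sits between a T7 promoter and a T7 terminator and is expressed in hosts that supply T7 RNA polymerase.

The insert is short, at 213 bp. Its name, sps.052.122, suggests that it encodes roughly residues 52 to 122 of the protein, which matches the insert length and the catalogue note that the clone may not contain the full open reading frame. It was introduced by restriction enzyme cloning and is fused to an N-terminal His tag, allowing the recombinant fragment to be purified by immobilised metal affinity chromatography. The record does not state whether a protease cleavage site lies between the tag and the insert.

The stated purpose is bacterial production of protein for structure determination, and the depositor links the construct to a deposited Protein Data Bank structure of this selenoprotein S fragment. It is therefore best suited to producing this defined domain for structural or biophysical work rather than to functional studies of the full-length protein.
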