>Addgene plasmid #25139 | SPS | depositor partial sequence | sequence record 11613 | Author sequence
TCCGCCCGGCTAAGAGCCTTGAGGCAGAGGCAGCTGGACCGAGCTGCGGCTGCTGTGGAACCTGATGTTG
TTGTTAAACGACAAGAAGCTTTAGCAGCTGCTCGACTGAAAATGCAAGAAGAACTAAATGCGCAAGTTGA
AAAGCATAAGGAAAAACTGAAACAACTTGAAGAAGAAAAAAGGAGACAGAAGATTGAAATGTGGGACAGC
ATG
