>Addgene plasmid #25139 | SPS | addgene partial sequence | sequence record 31215 | 25139 with T7
AATTCCTCTGAATATTTTGTTTACTTTAAGAAGGAGATATACCATGCATCATCATCATCATCACAGCAGC
GGCAGAGAAAACTTGTATTTCCAGGGCTCCGCCCGGCTAAGAGCCTTGAGGCAGAGGCAGCTGGACCGAG
CTGCGGCTGCTGTGGAACCTGATGTTGTTGTTAAACGACAAGAAGCTTTAGCAGCTGCTCGACTGAAAAT
GCAAGAAGAACTAAATGCGCAAGTTGAAAAGCATAAGGAAAAACTGAAACAACTTGAAGAAGAAAAAAGG
AGACAGAAGATTGAAATGTGGGACAGCATGTGATGACGAAGCTTGCGGCCGCACTCGAGCACCACCACCA
CCACCACTGAGATCCGGCTGCTAACAAAGCCCGAAAGGAAGCTGAGTTGGCTGCTGCCACCGCTGAGCAA
TAACTAGCATAACCCCTTGGGGCCTCTAAACGGGTCTTGAGGGGTTTTTTGCTGAAAGGAGGAACTATAT
CCGGATTGGCGAATGGG
[124 nt withheld, positions 508-631]
C
[91 nt withheld, positions 633-723]
A
[49 nt withheld, positions 725-773]
CCTTTGACGTTGGAGTCCACGTTCTTTAATAGTGGACTCTTGTTCCAAACTGGAACACACTCAACCCTAT
CTCGGTCTATTTC
